>Addgene plasmid #231571 | Zdk3-VP64 | addgene full sequence | sequence record 460765 | Addgene NGS Result
TATGGTGCACTCTCAGTACAATCTGCTCTGATGCCGCATAGTTAAGCCAGTATCTGCTCCCTGCTTGTGT
GTTGGAGGTCGCTGAGTAGTGCGCGAGCAAAATTTAAGCTACAACAAGGCAAGGCTTGACCGACAATTGC
ATGAAGAATCTGCTTAGGGTTAGGCGTTTTGCGCTGCTTCGCGATGTACGGGCCAGATATACGCGTTGAC
ATTGATTATTGACTAGTTATTAATAGTAATCAATTACGGGGTCATTAGTTCATAGCCCATATATGGAGTT
CCGCGTTACATAACTTACGGTAAATGGCCCGCCTGGCTGACCGCCCAACGACCCCCGCCCATTGACGTCA
ATAATGACGTATGTTCCCATAGTAACGCCAATAGGGACTTTCCATTGACGTCAATGGGTGGAGTATTTAC
GGTAAACTGCCCACTTGGCAGTACATCAAGTGTATCATATGCCAAGTACGCCCCCTATTGACGTCAATGA
CGGTAAATGGCCCGCCTGGCATTATGCCCAGTACATGACCTTATGGGACTTTCCTACTTGGCAGTACATC
TACGTATTAGTCATCGCTATTACCATGGTGATGCGGTTTTGGCAGTACATCAATGGGCGTGGATAGCGGT
TTGACTCACGGGGATTTCCAAGTCTCCACCCCATTGACGTCAATGGGAGTTTGTTTTGGCACCAAAATCA
ACGGGACTTTCCAAAATGTCGTAACAACTCCGCCCCATTGACGCAAATGGGCGGTAGGCGTGTACGGTGG
GAGGTCTATATAAGCAGCGCGTTTTGCCTGTACTGGGTCTCTCTGGTTAGACCAGATCTGAGCCTGGGAG
CTCTCTGGCTAACTAGGGAACCCACTGCTTAAGCCTCAATAAAGCTTGCCTTGAGTGCTTCAAGTAGTGT
GTGCCCGTCTGTTGTGTGACTCTGGTAACTAGAGATCCCTCAGACCCTTTTAGTCAGTGTGGAAAATCTC
TAGCAGTGGCGCCCGAACAGGGACTTGAAAGCGAAAGGGAAACCAGAGGAGCTCTCTCGACGCAGGACTC
GGCTTGCTGAAGCGCGCACGGCAAGAGGCGAGGGGCGGCGACTGGTGAGTACGCCAAAAATTTTGACTAG
CGGAGGCTAGAAGGAGAGAGATGGGTGCGAGAGCGTCAGTATTAAGCGGGGGAGAATTAGATCGCGATGG
GAAAAAATTCGGTTAAGGCCAGGGGGAAAGAAAAAATATAAATTAAAACATATAGTATGGGCAAGCAGGG
AGCTAGAACGATTCGCAGTTAATCCTGGCCTGTTAGAAACATCAGAAGGCTGTAGACAAATACTGGGACA
GCTACAACCATCCCTTCAGACAGGATCAGAAGAACTTAGATCATTATATAATACAGTAGCAACCCTCTAT
TGTGTGCATCAAAGGATAGAGATAAAAGACACCAAGGAAGCTTTAGACAAGATAGAGGAAGAGCAAAACA
AAAGTAAGACCACCGCACAGCAAGCGGCCGCTGATCTTCAGACCTGGAGGAGGAGATATGAGGGACAATT
GGAGAAGTGAATTATATAAATATAAAGTAGTAAAAATTGAACCATTAGGAGTAGCACCCACCAAGGCAAA
GAGAAGAGTGGTGCAGAGAGAAAAAAGAGCAGTGGGAATAGGAGCTTTGTTCCTTGGGTTCTTGGGAGCA
GCAGGAAGCACTATGGGCGCAGCGTCAATGACGCTGACGGTACAGGCCAGACAATTATTGTCTGGTATAG
TGCAGCAGCAGAACAATTTGCTGAGGGCTATTGAGGCGCAACAGCATCTGTTGCAACTCACAGTCTGGGG
CATCAAGCAGCTCCAGGCAAGAATCCTGGCTGTGGAAAGATACCTAAAGGATCAACAGCTCCTGGGGATT
TGGGGTTGCTCTGGAAAACTCATTTGCACCACTGCTGTGCCTTGGAATGCTAGTTGGAGTAATAAATCTC
TGGAACAGATTTGGAATCACACGACCTGGATGGAGTGGGACAGAGAAATTAACAATTACACAAGCTTAAT
ACACTCCTTAATTGAAGAATCGCAAAACCAGCAAGAAAAGAATGAACAAGAATTATTGGAATTAGATAAA
TGGGCAAGTTTGTGGAATTGGTTTAACATAACAAATTGGCTGTGGTATATAAAATTATTCATAATGATAG
TAGGAGGCTTGGTAGGTTTAAGAATAGTTTTTGCTGTACTTTCTATAGTGAATAGAGTTAGGCAGGGATA
TTCACCATTATCGTTTCAGACCCACCTCCCAACCCCGAGGGGACCCGACAGGCCCGAAGGAATAGAAGAA
GAAGGTGGAGAGAGAGACAGAGACAGATCCATTCGATTAGTGAACGGATCGGCACTGCGTGCGCCAATTC
TGCAGACAAATGGCAGTATTCATCCACAATTTTAAAAGAAAAGGGGGGATTGGGGGGTACAGTGCAGGGG
AAAGAATAGTAGACATAATAGCAACAGACATACAAACTAAAGAATTACAAAAACAAATTACAAAAATTCA
AAATTTTCGGGTTTATTACAGGGACAGCAGAGATCCAGTTTGGTTAATTAATGCAAAGATGGATAAAGTT
TTAAACAGAGAGGAATCTTTGCAGCTAATGGACCTTCTAGGTCTTGAAAGGAGTGGGAATTGGCTCCGGT
GCCCGTCAGTGGGCAGAGCGCACATCGCCCACAGTCCCCGAGAAGTTGGGGGGAGGGGTCGGCAATTGAA
CCGGTGCCTAGAGAAGGTGGCGCGGGGTAAACTGGGAAAGTGATGTCGTGTACTGGCTCCGCCTTTTTCC
CGAGGGTGGGGGAGAACCGTATATAAGTGCAGTAGTCGCCGTGAACGTTCTTTTTCGCAACGGGTTTGCC
GCCAGAACACAGGTAAGTGCCGTGTGTGGTTCCCGCGGGCCTGGCCTCTTTACGGGTTATGGCCCTTGCG
TGCCTTGAATTACTTCCACCTGGCTGCAGTACGTGATTCTTGATCCCGAGCTTCGGGTTGGAAGTGGGTG
GGAGAGTTCGAGGCCTTGCGCTTAAGGAGCCCCTTCGCCTCGTGCTTGAGTTGAGGCCTGGCCTGGGCGC
TGGGGCCGCCGCGTGCGAATCTGGTGGCACCTTCGCGCCTGTCTCGCTGCTTTCGATAAGTCTCTAGCCA
TTTAAAATTTTTGATGACCTGCTGCGACGCTTTTTTTCTGGCAAGATAGTCTTGTAAATGCGGGCCAAGA
TCTGCACACTGGTATTTCGGTTTTTGGGGCCGCGGGCGGCGACGGGGCCCGTGCGTCCCAGCGCACATGT
TCGGCGAGGCGGGGCCTGCGAGCGCGGCCACCGAGAATCGGACGGGGGTAGTCTCAAGCTGGCCGGCCTG
CTCTGGTGCCTGGCCTCGCGCCGCCGTGTATCGCCCCGCCCTGGGCGGCAAGGCTGGCCCGGTCGGCACC
AGTTGCGTGAGCGGAAAGATGGCCGCTTCCCGGCCCTGCTGCAGGGAGCTCAAAATGGAGGACGCGGCGC
TCGGGAGAGCGGGCGGGTGAGTCACCCACACAAAGGAAAAGGGCCTTTCCGTCCTCAGCCGTCGCTTCAT
GTGACTCCACGGAGTACCGGGCGCCGTCCAGGCACCTCGATTAGTTCTCGAGCTTTTGGAGTACGTCGTC
TTTAGGTTGGGGGGAGGGGTTTTATGCGATGGAGTTTCCCCACACTGAGTGGGTGGAGACTGAAGTTAGG
CCAGCTTGGCACTTGATGTAATTCTCCTTGGAATTTGCCCTTTTTGAGTTTGGATCTTGGTTCATTCTCA
AGCCTCAGACAGTGGTTCAAAGTTTTTTTCTTCCATTTCAGGTGTCGTGACGTACGGCCACCATGGGTAG
CGGACCTAAGAAAAAGAGGAAGGTGGCGGCCGCTGGAGGTTCTGGAAGTGGATCCATGGTGGATAACAAA
TTCAATAAAGAAGTGCTGGTGGCCCGGCAGGAAATCTATTGGCTGCCAAACCTGAATTGGGAGCAGAAGT
TTGCCTTCATCAGTAGCCTGACTAATGATCCATCTCAGAGCGCCAATCTGCTGGCCGAAGCCAAAAAACT
GAACGGTGCCCAGCCCCCAAAAGGAGGAGGTGGAAGCGGAGGCGGCGGAAGTGCGGCCGCTGGATCCGGA
CGGGCTGACGCATTGGACGATTTTGATCTGGATATGCTGGGAAGTGACGCCCTCGATGATTTTGACCTTG
ACATGCTTGGTTCGGATGCCCTTGATGACTTTGACCTCGACATGCTCGGCAGTGACGCCCTTGATGATTT
CGACCTGGACATGCTGGGTTCTGGAAGTGGATCCAGCCCCAAGAAGAAGAGAAAGGTGGAGGCCAGCTAA
AGCGAAGTCAATCCCAGAATTCGATATCAAGCTTATCGATAATCAACCTCTGGATTACAAAATTTGTGAA
AGATTGACTGGTATTCTTAACTATGTTGCTCCTTTTACGCTATGTGGATACGCTGCTTTAATGCCTTTGT
ATCATGCTATTGCTTCCCGTATGGCTTTCATTTTCTCCTCCTTGTATAAATCCTGGTTGCTGTCTCTTTA
TGAGGAGTTGTGGCCCGTTGTCAGGCAACGTGGCGTGGTGTGCACTGTGTTTGCTGACGCAACCCCCACT
GGTTGGGGCATTGCCACCACCTGTCAGCTCCTTTCCGGGACTTTCGCTTTCCCCCTCCCTATTGCCACGG
CGGAACTCATCGCCGCCTGCCTTGCCCGCTGCTGGACAGGGGCTCGGCTGTTGGGCACTGACAATTCCGT
GGTGTTGTCGGGGAAATCATCGTCCTTTCCTTGGCTGCTCGCCTGTGTTGCCACCTGGATTCTGCGCGGG
ACGTCCTTCTGCTACGTCCCTTCGGCCCTCAATCCAGCGGACCTTCCTTCCCGCGGCCTGCTGCCGGCTC
TGCGGCCTCTTCCGCGTCTTCGCCTTCGCCCTCAGACGAGTCGGATCTCCCTTTGGGCCGCCTCCCCGCA
TCGATACCGTCGACCTCGAGACCTAGAAAAACATGGAGCAATCACAAGTAGCAATACAGCAGCTACCAAT
GCTGATTGTGCCTGGCTAGAAGCACAAGAGGAGGAGGAGGTGGGTTTTCCAGTCACACCTCAGGTACCTT
TAAGACCAATGACTTACAAGGCAGCTGTAGATCTTAGCCACTTTTTAAAAGAAAAGGGGGGACTGGAAGG
GCTAATTCACTCCCAACGAAGACAAGATATCCTTGATCTGTGGATCTACCACACACAAGGCTACTTCCCT
GATTGGCAGAACTACACACCAGGGCCAGGGATCAGATATCCACTGACCTTTGGATGGTGCTACAAGCTAG
TACCAGTTGAGCAAGAGAAGGTAGAAGAAGCCAATGAAGGAGAGAACACCCGCTTGTTACACCCTGTGAG
CCTGCATGGGATGGATGACCCGGAGAGAGAAGTATTAGAGTGGAGGTTTGACAGCCGCCTAGCATTTCAT
CACATGGCCCGAGAGCTGCATCCGGACTGTACTGGGTCTCTCTGGTTAGACCAGATCTGAGCCTGGGAGC
TCTCTGGCTAACTAGGGAACCCACTGCTTAAGCCTCAATAAAGCTTGCCTTGAGTGCTTCAAGTAGTGTG
TGCCCGTCTGTTGTGTGACTCTGGTAACTAGAGATCCCTCAGACCCTTTTAGTCAGTGTGGAAAATCTCT
AGCAGGGCCCGTTTAAACCCGCTGATCAGCCTCGACTGTGCCTTCTAGTTGCCAGCCATCTGTTGTTTGC
CCCTCCCCCGTGCCTTCCTTGACCCTGGAAGGTGCCACTCCCACTGTCCTTTCCTAATAAAATGAGGAAA
TTGCATCGCATTGTCTGAGTAGGTGTCATTCTATTCTGGGGGGTGGGGTGGGGCAGGACAGCAAGGGGGA
GGATTGGGAAGACAATAGCAGGCATGCTGGGGATGCGGTGGGCTCTATGGCTTCTGAGGCGGAAAGAACC
AGCTGGGGCTCTAGGGGGTATCCCC
[34 nt withheld, positions 5976-6009]
GGGGGGGGTGGGGTGGGGCAGGACAGCAAGGGGGAGGATTGGGAAGACAATAGCAGGCATGCTGGGGATG
CGGTGGGCTCTATGGCTTCTGAGGCGGAAAGAACCAGCTGGGGCTCTAGGGGGTATCCCC
[124 nt withheld, positions 6140-6263]
C
[91 nt withheld, positions 6265-6355]
A
[49 nt withheld, positions 6357-6405]
CCTTTGACGTTGGAGTCCACGTTCTTT
[37 nt withheld, positions 6433-6469]
ACCCTATCTCGGTCTATTCTTTTGATTTATAAGGGATTTTGCCGATTTCGGCCTATTGGTTAAAAAATGA
GCTGATTTAACAAAAATTTAACGCGAATTAATTCTGTGGAATGTGTGTCAGTTAGGGTGTGGAAAGTCCC
CAGGCTCCCCAGCAGGCAGAAGTATGCAAAGCATGCATCTCAATTAGTCAGCAACCAGGTGTGGAAAGTC
CCCAGGCTCCCCAGCAGGCAGAAGTATGCAAAGCATGCATCTCAATTAGTCAGCAACCATAGTCCCGCCC
CTAACTCCGCCCATCCCGCCCCTAACTCCGCCCAGTTCCGCCCATTCTCCGCCCCATGGCTGACTAATTT
TTTTTATTTATGCAGAGGCCGAGGCCGCCTCTGCCTCTGAGCTATTCCAGAAGTAGTGAGGAGGCTTTTT
TGGAGGCCTAGGCTTTTGCAAAAAGCTCCCGGGAGCTTGTATATCCATTTTCGGATCTGATCAGCACGTG
TTGACAATTAATCATCGGCATAGTATATCGGCATAGTATAATACGACAAGGTGAGGAACTAAACCATGGC
CAAGTTGACCAGTGCCGTTCCGGTGCTCACCGCGCGCGACGTCGCCGGAGCGGTCGAGTTCTGGACCGAC
CGGCTCGGGTTCTCCCGGGACTTCGTGGAGGACGACTTCGCCGGTGTGGTCCGGGACGACGTGACCCTGT
TCATCAGCGCGGTCCAGGACCAGGTGGTGCCGGACAACACCCTGGCCTGGGTGTGGGTGCGCGGCCTGGA
CGAGCTGTACGCCGAGTGGTCGGAGGTCGTGTCCACGAACTTCCGGGACGCCTCCGGGCCGGCCATGACC
GAGATCGGCGAGCAGCCGTGGGGGCGGGAGTTCGCCCTGCGCGACCCGGCCGGCAACTGCGTGCACTTCG
TGGCCGAGGAGCAGGACTGACACGTGCTACGAGATTTCGATTCCACCGCCGCCTTCTATGAAAGGTTGGG
CTTCGGAATCGTTTTCCGGGACGCCGGCTGGATGATCCTCCAGCGCGGGGATCTCATGCTGGAGTTCTTC
GCCCACCCCAACTTGTTTATTGCAGCTTATAATGGTTACAAATAAAGCAATAGCATCACAAATTTCACAA
ATAAAGCATTTTTTTCACTGCATTCTAGTTGTGGTTTGTCCAAACTCATCAATGTATCTTATCATGTCTG
TATACCGTCGACCTCTAGCTAGAGCTTGGCGTAATCATGGTCATAGCTGTTTCCTGTGTGAAATTGTTAT
CCGCTCACAATTCCACACAACATACGAGCCGGAAGCATAAAGTGTAAAGCCTGGGGTGCCTAATGAGTGA
GCTAACTCACATTAATTGCGTTGCGCTCACTGCCCGCTTTCCAGTCGGGAAACCTGTCGTGCCAGCTGCA
TTAATGAATCGGCCAACGCGCGGGGAGAGGCGGTTTGCGTATTGGGCGCTCTTCCGCTTCCTCGCTCACT
GACTCGCTGCGCTCGGTCGTTCGGCTGCGGCGAGCGGTATCAGCTCACTCAAAGGCGGTAATACGGTTAT
CCACAGAATCAGGGGATAACGCAGGAAAGAACATGTGAGCAAAAGGCCAGCAAAAGGCCAGGAACCGTAA
AAAGGCCGCGTTGCTGGCGTTTTTCCATAGGCTCCGCCCCCCTGACGAGCATCACAAAAATCGACGCTCA
AGTCAGAGGTGGCGAAACCCGACAGGACTATAAAGATACCAGGCGTTTCCCCCTGGAAGCTCCCTCGTGC
GCTCTCCTGTTCCGACCCTGCCGCTTACCGGATACCTGTCCGCCTTTCTCCCTTCGGGAAGCGTGGCGCT
TTCTCATAGCTCACGCTGTAGGTATCTCAGTTCGGTGTAGGTCGTTCGCTCCAAGCTGGGCTGTGTGCAC
GAACCCCCCGTTCAGCCCGACCGCTGCGCCTTATCCGGTAACTATCGTCTTGAGTCCAACCCGGTAAGAC
ACGACTTATCGCCACTGGCAGCAGCCACTGGTAACAGGATTAGCAGAGCGAGGTATGTAGGCGGTGCTAC
AGAGTTCTTGAAGTGGTGGCCTAACTACGGCTACACTAGAAGAACAGTATTTGGTATCTGCGCTCTGCTG
AAGCCAGTTACCTTCGGAAAAAGAGTTGGTAGCTCTTGATCCGGCAAACAAACCACCGCTGGTAGCGGTG
GTTTTTTTGTTTGCAAGCAGCAGATTACGCGCAGAAAAAAAGGATCTCAAGAAGATCCTTTGATCTTTTC
TACGGGGTCTGACGCTCAGTGGAACGAAAACTCACGTTAAGGGATTTTGGTCATGAGATTATCAAAAAGG
ATCTTCACCTAGATCCTTTTAAATTAAAAATGAAGTTTTAAATCAATCTAAAGTATATATGAGTAAACTT
GGTCTGACAGTTACCAATGCTTAATCAGTGAGGCACCTATCTCAGCGATCTGTCTATTTCGTTCATCCAT
AGTTGCCTGACTCCCCGTCGTGTAGATAACTACGATACGGGAGGGCTTACCATCTGGCCCCAGTGCTGCA
ATGATACCGCGAGACCCACGCTCACCGGCTCCAGATTTATCAGCAATAAACCAGCCAGCCGGAAGGGCCG
AGCGCAGAAGTGGTCCTGCAACTTTATCCGCCTCCATCCAGTCTATTAATTGTTGCCGGGAAGCTAGAGT
AAGTAGTTCGCCAGTTAATAGTTTGCGCAACGTTGTTGCCATTGCTACAGGCATCGTGGTGTCACGCTCG
TCGTTTGGTATGGCTTCATTCAGCTCCGGTTCCCAACGATCAAGGCGAGTTACATGATCCCCCATGTTGT
GCAAAAAAGCGGTTAGCTCCTTCGGTCCTCCGATCGTTGTCAGAAGTAAGTTGGCCGCAGTGTTATCACT
CATGGTTATGGCAGCACTGCATAATTCTCTTACTGTCATGCCATCCGTAAGATGCTTTTCTGTGACTGGT
GAGTACTCAACCAAGTCATTCTGAGAATAGTGTATGCGGCGACCGAGTTGCTCTTGCCCGGCGTCAATAC
GGGATAATACCGCGCCACATAGCAGAACTTTAAAAGTGCTCATCATTGGAAAACGTTCTTCGGGGCGAAA
ACTCTCAAGGATCTTACCGCTGTTGAGATCCAGTTCGATGTAACCCACTCGTGCACCCAACTGATCTTCA
GCATCTTTTACTTTCACCAGCGTTTCTGGGTGAGCAAAAACAGGAAGGCAAAATGCCGCAAAAAAGGGAA
TAAGGGCGACACGGAAATGTTGAATACTCATACTCTTCCTTTTTCAATATTATTGAAGCATTTATCAGGG
TTATTGTCTCATGAGCGGATACATATTTGAATGTATTTAGAAAAATAAACAAATAGGGGTTCCGCGCACA
TTTCCCCGAAAAGTGCCACCTGACGTCGACGGATCGGGAGATCTCCCGATCCCC
Features (pLannotate 1.2.2; 35 found; start..end, strand, type, name):
      1..53      -  misc_feature   bom (fragment): basis of mobility region from pBR322
    208..587     +  enhancer       CMV enhancer: human cytomegalovirus immediate early enhancer
    588..787     +  promoter       CMV promoter: human cytomegalovirus (CMV) immediate early promoter
    805..985     +  LTR            5' LTR (truncated): truncated 5' long terminal repeat (LTR) from HIV-1
   1032..1157    +  misc_feature   HIV-1 Ψ: packaging signal of human immunodeficiency virus type 1
   1141..1504    +  CDS            HIV-1 gag (fragment): gag protein from human immunodeficiency virus 1; gag
   1650..1883    +  misc_feature   RRE: The Rev response element (RRE) of HIV-1 allows for Rev-dependent mRNA export from the nucleus to the cytoplasm.
   2260..2360    +  CDS            Rev (fragment): human immunodeficiency virus 1 (HIV-1) Rev protein; rev; enhances nuclear export of unspliced and incompletely spliced viral mRNAs
   2410..2527    +  misc_feature   cPPT/CTS: central polypurine tract and central termination sequence of HIV-1
   2579..2645    +  CDS            small t antigen (fragment): SV40 (simian virus 40) small t antigen
   2652..3830    +  promoter       EF-1α promoter: strong constitutive promoter for human elongation factor EF-1α
   3912..4082    +  CDS            spa (fragment): SPA_STAAE - Experimental evidence at protein level: Swiss-Prot protein existence level 1. Plays a role in the inhibition of the host innate and adaptive immune responses. Possesses five immunoglobulin-binding domains that capture both the fragment crystallizable region (Fc region) and the Fab region (part of Ig that identifies antigen) of immunoglobulins (By similarity). In turn, Staphylococcus aureus is protected from phagocytic killing via inhibition of Ig Fc region. In addition, the host elicited B-cell response is prevented due to a decrease of antibody-secreting cell proliferation that en
   4257..4273    +  CDS            VP96 (fragment): 6 tandem repeats of the minimal activation domain of herpes simplex virus VP16 (Cheng et al., 2013)
   4357..4381    +  misc_feature   MCS (fragment): pBluescript multiple cloning site
   4381..4969    +  misc_feature   WPRE: woodchuck hepatitis virus posttranscriptional regulatory element
   4906..5487    +  CDS            nef (fragment): NEF_HV1H2 - Experimental evidence at protein level: Swiss-Prot protein existence level 1. Extracellular Nef protein targets CD4(+) T-lymphocytes for apoptosis by interacting with CXCR4 surface receptors. From Human immunodeficiency virus type 1 group M subtype B (isolate HXB2) (HIV-1).
   5494..5674    +  LTR            5' LTR (truncated): truncated 5' long terminal repeat (LTR) from HIV-1
   5706..5930    +  polyA_signal   bGH poly(A) signal: bovine growth hormone polyadenylation signal
   5934..5955    +  promoter       SV40 promoter (fragment): SV40 enhancer and early promoter
   5976..6009    +  rep_origin     f1 ori (fragment) (sequence withheld): f1 bacteriophage origin of replication; arrow indicates direction of (+) strand synthesis
   6012..6094    +  polyA_signal   bGH poly(A) signal (fragment): bovine growth hormone polyadenylation signal
   6098..6119    +  promoter       SV40 promoter (fragment): SV40 enhancer and early promoter
   6140..6568    +  rep_origin     f1 ori (sequence partly withheld): f1 bacteriophage origin of replication; arrow indicates direction of (+) strand synthesis
   6582..6911    +  promoter       SV40 promoter: SV40 enhancer and early promoter
   6959..7006    +  promoter       EM7 promoter: synthetic bacterial promoter&nbsp
   7025..7399    +  CDS            BleoR: antibiotic-binding protein; Sh ble from Streptoalloteichus hindustanus; confers resistance to bleomycin, phleomycin, and Zeocin™
   7409..7534    +  CDS            ble (fragment): BLE_KLEPN - Experimental evidence at protein level: Swiss-Prot protein existence level 1. Binding protein with a strong affinity to the bleomycin family of antibiotics. Binds to CL990; an antimitotic-antibiotic compound. From Klebsiella pneumoniae.
   7529..7650    +  polyA_signal   SV40 poly(A) signal: SV40 polyadenylation signal
   7723..7739    -  protein_bind   lac operator: The lac repressor binds to the lac operator to inhibit transcription in E. coli. This inhibition can be relieved by adding lactose or isopropyl-β-D-thiogalactopyranoside (IPTG). lac repressor encoded by lacI
   7747..7777    -  promoter       lac promoter: promoter for the E. coli lac operon
   7792..7813    -  protein_bind   CAP binding site: CAP binding activates transcription in the presence of cAMP. E. coli catabolite activator protein
   7826..7918    -  CDS            lacI (fragment): lac repressor; lacI; The lac repressor binds to the lac operator to inhibit transcription in E. coli. This inhibition can be relieved by adding lactose or isopropyl-β-D-thiogalactopyranoside (IPTG).
   8101..8689    -  rep_origin     ori: high-copy-number ColE1/pMB1/pBR322/pUC origin of replication
   8860..9720    -  CDS            AmpR: β-lactamase; bla; confers resistance to ampicillin, carbenicillin, and related antibiotics
   9721..9825    -  promoter       AmpR promoter: bla
