[The description below was written by a language model from this plasmid's Addgene catalogue record and pLannotate feature annotations shown in this document.]
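Description:
Zdk3-VP64 is a mammalian expression plasmid of about 9.9 kb that supplies one component of LOOMINA, an optogenetic system for switching transcription off with light. The catalogue lists the backbone only as "custom", but the feature table shows the layout of a third-generation-style HIV-1 lentiviral transfer vector. A CMV enhancer/promoter is fused to a truncated 5' LTR, followed by the Ψ packaging signal with a gag fragment, the Rev response element and the cPPT/CTS. A WPRE and a second truncated LTR with a bGH polyadenylation signal lie downstream. The construct therefore appears suitable both for direct transfection and for packaging into lentiviral particles, although the record does not state which route was used. In E. coli it is maintained by a high-copy ColE1/pUC origin and selected with ampicillin (AmpR). An f1 origin is also present. An SV40/EM7-driven BleoR cassette lies outside the LTR-flanked region, so it could give Zeocin selection on plasmid transfection but would not be carried into a packaged viral genome.

The payload is a synthetic fusion assembled by Golden Gate cloning and driven by the constitutive human EF-1α promoter. The annotation detects a fragment matching staphylococcal protein A, which fits Zdk3: Zdk proteins are engineered Z-domain binders that associate with the LOV2 photosensor domain in the dark and are released on illumination. A short downstream match to VP16 minimal activation repeats corresponds to the VP64 transactivator. With a LOV2-bearing DNA-targeting partner, not encoded here, the fusion would presumably bring VP64 to a promoter in darkness and dissociate under light. That would deactivate transcription, consistent with the system's stated purpose.
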