Addgene plasmid #231571: Zdk3-VP64
Purpose: Expresses components of the LOOMINA optogenetic transcriptional control system.
Depositing lab: Dominik Niopek. Depositing organization: Universitaet Heidelberg. Publication: A modular toolbox for the optogenetic deactivation of transcription. Muench P, Fiumara M, Southern N, Coda D, Aschenbrenner S, Correia B, Graff J, Niopek D, Mathony J. Nucleic Acids Res. 2024 Dec 16:gkae1237. doi: 10.1093/nar/gkae1237. PubMed 39676667.
Backbone
  Vector backbone: custom
  Vector type: Mammalian Expression
Growth in bacteria
  Bacterial resistance: Ampicillin, 100 μg/mL
  Growth temperature: 37°C
  Growth strain: DH5alpha
  Copy number: High Copy
Gene/Insert
  Gene/Insert name: Zdk3-VP64
  Species: Synthetic
  Cloning method: Golden Gate
  Sequencing primers: 5′ n/a
Terms and licenses: Academic/Nonprofit Terms; Industry Terms: Not Available to Industry
Depositor comments: Please visit https://doi.org/10.1101/2023.11.06.565805 for bioRxiv preprint.
How to cite: Zdk3-VP64 was a gift from Dominik Niopek (Addgene plasmid # 231571 ; http://n2t.net/addgene:231571 ; RRID:Addgene_231571)
